Addgene plasmid #238034: ADEPT-pTarget-Msp1
Purpose: Encodes sfGFPunder lac promoter. Expresses a self-targeting mismatched guide RNA as part of the ADEPT system. Carries oriT and kanamycin resistance.
Depositing lab: Lingchong You. Depositing organization: Duke University. Publication: Population-level amplification of gene regulation by programmable gene transfer. Son HI, Hamrick GS, Shende AR, Kim K, Yang K, Huang TJ, You L. Nat Chem Biol. 2025 Jan 8. doi: 10.1038/s41589-024-01817-9. PubMed 39779901.
Backbone
  Vector backbone: ADEPT-pTarget
  Backbone size w/o insert (bp): 3337
  Vector type: Synthetic Biology
Growth in bacteria
  Bacterial resistance: Kanamycin, 50 μg/mL
  Growth temperature: 37°C
  Growth strain: DH5alpha
  Copy number: High Copy
Gene/Insert
  Gene/Insert name: sfGFP
  Species: Synthetic
  Insert size (bp): 714
  Promoter: lac
  Cloning method: Gibson Cloning
Terms and licenses: Academic/Nonprofit Terms; Industry Terms: Not Available to Industry
Depositor comments: gRNA sequence: guuuuagagcuagaaauagcaaguuaaaauaaggcuaguccguuaucaacuugaaaaaguggcaccgagucggugc
How to cite: ADEPT-pTarget-Msp1 was a gift from Lingchong You (Addgene plasmid # 238034 ; http://n2t.net/addgene:238034 ; RRID:Addgene_238034)
