[The description below was written by a language model from this plasmid's Addgene catalogue record and pLannotate feature annotations shown in this document.]
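Description:
ADEPT-pTarget-Msp1 is a small (about 4.05 kb) bacterial synthetic-biology plasmid built on the ADEPT-pTarget backbone and propagated in E. coli as a high-copy vector. It replicates from a ColE1/pUC-type origin and is selected with kanamycin through the neo (nptII) aminoglycoside phosphotransferase gene, which is followed by a lambda t0 terminator. An F-plasmid origin of transfer (oriT) makes the plasmid mobilisable. It can be passed by conjugation to recipient cells when the F transfer machinery is supplied in trans, though the record does not describe that helper.

The plasmid carries two payload units. The first is a 714 bp superfolder GFP reporter driven by the lac promoter, with its CAP binding site and lac operator, so expression should respond to lac repressor and IPTG. Transcription of this cassette ends at rrnB T1 and T7Te terminators. The second is a guide RNA cassette in which a PLtetO-1 promoter, which is regulated by tet repressor, drives a spacer fused to the Streptococcus pyogenes Cas9 gRNA scaffold, with an rrnB-derived terminator region downstream. According to the depositor, this guide is self-targeting but mismatched: it is directed at the plasmid itself with imperfect complementarity. The record gives neither the spacer nor its target site, and no Cas9 gene is annotated, so the nuclease or dCas9 partner must be provided elsewhere.

The short hits annotated as RSF ori, capTEV and tnpA fragments are probably residual or incidental matches rather than functional parts. The plasmid is the target component of the ADEPT system, which uses programmable plasmid transfer to amplify gene regulation across a bacterial population, with sfGFP as the readout.
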