Features (pLannotate 1.2.2; 18 found; start..end, strand, type, name):
      1..589     +  rep_origin     ori: high-copy-number ColE1/pMB1/pBR322/pUC origin of replication
    784..1074    -  oriT           oriT: origin of transfer for the bacterial F plasmid (Frost et al., 1994)
   1124..1191    +  rep_origin     RSF ori (fragment): Plasmids containing the RSF 1030 origin of replication can be propagated in E. coli cells that contain additional plasmids with compatible origins.
   1239..1285    -  terminator     rrnB T1 terminator: transcription terminator T1 from the E. coli rrnB gene
   1287..1402    -  ncRNA          5S rRNA: Accession: RF00001 - 5S ribosomal RNA
   1511..1528    -  CDS            capTEV™ (fragment): composite tag for in vivo biotinylation, TEV protease cleavage, and 6xHis tagging
   1594..1669    -  misc_RNA       gRNA scaffold: guide RNA scaffold for the Streptococcus pyogenes CRISPR/Cas9 system
   1690..1763    -  promoter       PLtetO-1 promoter: modified phage lambda PL promoter with tet operator sites (Lutz and Bujard, 1997)
   1781..1824    +  terminator     bacterial terminator: putative bacterial transcription terminator
   1874..2002    +  CDS            tnpA (fragment): TN5P_ECOLX - Also known as tnp. Experimental evidence at protein level: Swiss-Prot protein existence level 1. Mediates transposition of transposon Tn5 by a 'cut and paste' mechanism. First, the monomeric transposase binds the 19 bp inverted DNA repeats flanking the transposon. Then, dimerization of the DNA- bound transposase creates a synaptic DNA complex. After nicking of the first DNA strand, excision of the transposon proceeds through a series of intermediates. The transposase then mediates the insertion of the transposon at a new site by strand transfer. The activity of the wild- type tran
   2034..2825    +  CDS            neo: KKA2_KLEPN - Also known as kan, nptII. Experimental evidence at protein level: Swiss-Prot protein existence level 1. Resistance to kanamycin, neomycin, paromomycin, ribostamycin, butirosin and gentamicin B. From Klebsiella pneumoniae.
   2859..2953    +  terminator     lambda t0 terminator: transcription terminator from phage lambda
   3020..3047    -  terminator     T7Te terminator: phage T7 early transcription terminator
   3063..3134    -  terminator     rrnB T1 terminator: transcription terminator T1 from the E. coli rrnB gene
   3146..3859    -  CDS            superfolder GFP: GFP variant that folds robustly even when fused to poorly folded proteins (Pédelacq et al., 2006)
   3897..3913    -  protein_bind   lac operator: The lac repressor binds to the lac operator to inhibit transcription in E. coli. This inhibition can be relieved by adding lactose or isopropyl-β-D-thiogalactopyranoside (IPTG). lac repressor encoded by lacI
   3921..3951    -  promoter       lac promoter: promoter for the E. coli lac operon
   3966..3987    -  protein_bind   CAP binding site: CAP binding activates transcription in the presence of cAMP. E. coli catabolite activator protein
>Addgene plasmid #238034 | ADEPT-pTarget-Msp1 | addgene full sequence | sequence record 471750 | Addgene NGS Result
TTGAGATCCTTTTTTTCTGCGCGTAATCTGCTGCTTGCAAACAAAAAAACCACCGCTACCAGCGGTGGTT
TGTTTGCCGGATCAAGAGCTACCAACTCTTTTTCCGAAGGTAACTGGCTTCAGCAGAGCGCAGATACCAA
ATACTGTCCTTCTAGTGTAGCCGTAGTTAGGCCACCACTTCAAGAACTCTGTAGCACCGCCTACATACCT
CGCTCTGCTAATCCTGTTACCAGTGGCTGCTGCCAGTGGCGATAAGTCGTGTCTTACCGGGTTGGACTCA
AGACGATAGTTACCGGATAAGGCGCAGCGGTCGGGCTGAACGGGGGGTTCGTGCACACAGCCCAGCTTGG
AGCGAACGACCTACACCGAACTGAGATACCTACAGCGTGAGCTATGAGAAAGCGCCACGCTTCCCGAAGG
GAGAAAGGCGGACAGGTATCCGGTAAGCGGCAGGGTCGGAACAGGAGAGCGCACGAGGGAGCTTCCAGGG
GGAAACGCCTGGTATCTTTATAGTCCTGTCGGGTTTCGCCACCTCTGACTTGAGCGTCGATTTTTGTGAT
GCTCGTCAGGGGGGCGGAGCCTGTGGAAAAACGCCAGCAACGCGGCCTTTTTACGGTTCCTGGCCTTTTG
CTGGCCTTTTGCTCACATGTTCTTTCCTGCGTTATCCCCTGATTCTGTGGATAACCGTATTACCGAGGTT
CACCTTAGCCATTAGAGATTACCTTTTTTGAACATAAAATAAAGTTAATTTCGAAACACTAAAATTCATA
ATGCAAACAGGGACGCACCGCTAGCAGCGCCCCTAGCGGTATCCTATAAAAAAACACACCGCGCCGCTAG
CAGCACCCCTAATATAAAATAATGTTTTTTATAAAAATAGTCAGTACCACCCCTACAAAACGGTGTCGGC
GCGTTGTTGTAGCCGCGCCGACACCGCTTTTTTAAATATCATAAAGAGAGTAAGAGAAACTAATTTTTCA
TAACACTCTATTTATAAAGAAAAATCAGCAAAAACTTGTTTTTGCATGGGGTGTGGTGCTTTTGGTGGTG
AGAACCACCAACCTGTTGAGCCTTTTTGTGGAGTGGGTTAAATTATTTACGAATAAAGTCACCAGAGGTG
GCCTTTGAGTGAGCTGATACCGCTCGCCGCAGCCGAACGACCGAGCGCAGCGAGTCAGTGAGCGAGGAAG
CCTGCAGTCTAGACTCGAGTAAGGATCCAGTTCACCGACAAACAACAGATAAAACGAAAGGCCCAGTCTT
TCGACTGAGCCTTTCGTTTTATTTGATGCCTGGCAGTTCCCTACTCTCGCATGGGGAGACCCCACACTAC
CATCGGCGCTACGGCGTTTCACTTCTGAGTTCGGCATGGGGTCAGGTGGGACCACCGCGCTACTGCCGCC
AGGCAAATTCTGTTTTATCAGACCGCTTCTGCGTTCTGATTTAATCTGTATCAGGCTGAAAATCTTCTCT
CATCCGCCAAAACAGCCAAGCTGGAGACCGTTTAAACTCAATGATGATGATGATGATGGTCGACGGCGCT
ATTCAGATCCTCTTCTGAGATGAGTTTTTGTTCGGGCCCAAGCTTCAAAAAAAGCACCGACTCGGTGCCA
CTTTTTCAAGTTGATAACGGACTAGCCTTATTTTAACTTGCTATTTCTAGCTCTAAAACCGTGAGACGCC
TATTTTTATGGTCAGTGCGTCCTGCTGATGTGCTCAGTATCTCTATCACTGATAGGGATGTCAATCTCTA
TCACTGATAGGGAAGATCTTTAGAATTCCAGAAATCATCCTTAGCGAAAGCTAAGGATTTTTTTTATCTG
AAATTCTGCCTCGTGATACGCCTATTTTTATAGGTTAATGTCATGATAATAATGGTTTCTTAGACGTCAG
GGACGTCGGAATTGCCAGCTGGGGCGCCCTCTGGTAAGGTTGGGAAGCCCTGCAAAGTAAACTGGATGGC
TTTCTTGCCGCCAAGGATCTGATGGCGCAGGGGATCAAGATCTGATCAAGAGACAGGATGAGGATCGTTT
CGCATGATTGAACAAGATGGATTGCACGCAGGTTCTCCGGCCGCTTGGGTGGAGAGGCTATTCGGCTATG
ACTGGGCACAACAGACAATCGGCTGCTCTGATGCCGCCGTGTTCCGGCTGTCAGCGCAGGGGCGCCCGGT
TCTTTTTGTCAAGACCGACCTGTCCGGTGCCCTGAATGAACTGCAGGACGAGGCAGCGCGGCTATCGTGG
CTGGCCACGACGGGCGTTCCTTGCGCAGCTGTGCTCGACGTTGTCACTGAAGCGGGAAGGGACTGGCTGC
TATTGGGCGAAGTGCCGGGGCAGGATCTCCTGTCATCTCACCTTGCTCCTGCCGAGAAAGTATCCATCAT
GGCTGATGCAATGCGGCGGCTGCATACGCTTGATCCGGCTACCTGCCCATTCGACCACCAAGCGAAACAT
CGCATCGAGCGAGCACGTACTCGGATGGAAGCCGGTCTTGTCGATCAGGATGATCTGGACGAAGAGCATC
AGGGGCTCGCGCCAGCCGAACTGTTCGCCAGGCTCAAGGCGCGCATGCCCGACGGCGAGGATCTCGTCGT
GACCCATGGCGATGCCTGCTTGCCGAATATCATGGTGGAAAATGGCCGCTTTTCTGGATTCATCGACTGT
GGCCGGCTGGGTGTGGCGGACCGCTATCAGGACATAGCGTTGGCTACCCGTGATATTGCTGAAGAGCTTG
GCGGCGAATGGGCTGACCGCTTCCTCGTGCTTTACGGTATCGCCGCTCCCGATTCGCAGCGCATCGCCTT
CTATCGCCTTCTTGACGAGTTCTTCTGAGCGGGACTCTGGGGTTCGAGAGCTCGCTTGGACTCCTGTTGA
TAGATCCAGTAATGACCTCAGAACTCCATCTGGATTTGTTCAGAACGCTCGGTTGCCGCCGGGCGTTTTT
TATTGGTGAGAATCCAAGCACTAGTAACAACTTATATCGTATGGGGCTGACTTCAGGTGCTACCGTGGAG
ACGTATAAACGCAGAAAGGCCCACCCGAAGGTGAGCCAGTGTGACTCTAGTAGAGAGCGTTCACCGACAA
ACAACAGATAAAACGAAAGGCCCAGTCTTTCGACTGAGCCTTTCGTTTTATTTGATGCCTGGTCATTTGT
ACAGTTCATCCATACCATGCGTGATGCCCGCTGCGGTTACGAACTCCAGCAGAACCATATGATCGCGTTT
CTCGTTCGGATCTTTAGACAGAACGCTTTGCGTGCTCAGATAGTGATTGTCTGGCAGCAGAACAGGACCA
TCACCGATTGGAGTGTTTTGCTGGTAGTGATCAGCCAGCTGCACGCTGCCATCCTCCACGTTGTGGCGAA
TTTTAAAATTCGCTTTAATGCCATTTTTTTGTTTATCGGCGGTGATGTAAACATTGTGGCTGTTAAAATT
GTATTCCAGCTTATGGCCCAGGATATTGCCGTCCTCTTTAAAGTCAATGCCTTTCAGCTCAATGCGGTTT
ACCAGGGTATCGCCTTCAAATTTCACTTCCGCACGCGTTTTGTACGTGCCGTCATCCTTAAAGGAAATCG
TGCGTTCCTGCACATAGCCTTCCGGCATGGCGGACTTGAAGAAGTCATGCTGCTTCATATGGTCCGGATA
ACGAGCAAAGCACTGAACACCATAAGTCAGCGTCGTTACCAGAGTCGGCCAAGGAACCGGCAGTTTACCA
GTAGTACAGATGAACTTCAGCGTCAGTTTACCATTAGTTGCGTCACCTTCACCCTCGCCACGCACGGAAA
ACTTATGACCGTTGACATCACCATCCAGTTCCACCAGAATAGGGACGACACCAGTGAACAGCTCTTCGCC
TTTACGCATCTAGTATTTCTCCTCTTTAGCTGTTTCCTGTGTGAAATTGTTATCCGCTCACAATTCCACA
CAACATACGAGCCGGAAGCATAAAGTGTAAAGCCTGGGGTGCCTAATGAGTGAGCTAACTCACATTAATT
GCGTTGCGCAGTTTTCGTTCCACTGAGCGTCAGACCCCGTAGAAAAGATCAAAGGATCTTC
